Addgene plasmid #192768: Ppst93-MCRaeo-NG mcrBCGA
Purpose: Expresses NG-tagged MCRaeoBCGA in Methanococcus maripaludis
Depositing lab: William B. Whitman. Depositing organization: University of Georgia. Publication: Expression of divergent methyl/alkyl coenzyme M reductases from uncultured archaea. Shao N, Fan Y, Chou CW, Yavari S, Williams RV, Amster IJ, Brown SM, Drake IJ, Duin EC, Whitman WB, Liu Y. Commun Biol. 2022 Oct 20;5(1):1113. doi: 10.1038/s42003-022-04057-6. PubMed 36266535.
Backbone
  Vector backbone: pMEV5
  Backbone size w/o insert (bp): 4300
  Total vector size (bp): 8900
  Vector type: Synthetic Biology ; Heterologous expression in Methanococcus maripaludis
  Selectable markers: Puromycin
Growth in bacteria
  Bacterial resistance: Ampicillin, 100 μg/mL
  Growth temperature: 37°C
  Growth strain: DH5alpha
  Copy number: Unknown
Gene/Insert
  Gene/Insert name: Methyl coenzyme M reductase (alt name: MCR)
  Species: Methanococcus aeolicus
  Insert size (bp): 4600
  Tag / fusion protein: Flag-Strep2
Terms and licenses: Academic/Nonprofit Terms; Industry Terms
How to cite: Ppst93-MCRaeo-NG mcrBCGA was a gift from William B. Whitman (Addgene plasmid # 192768 ; http://n2t.net/addgene:192768 ; RRID:Addgene_192768)
