[The description below was written by a language model from this plasmid's Addgene catalogue record and pLannotate feature annotations shown in this document.]
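Description:
Ppst93-MCRaeo-NG mcrBCGA is an Escherichia coli–Methanococcus maripaludis shuttle expression plasmid of about 8.9 kb, built on the pMEV5 backbone and designed for heterologous production of methyl-coenzyme M reductase (MCR) in the methanogenic archaeon M. maripaludis. For propagation in E. coli it carries a ColE1/pUC-type origin and a β-lactamase gene under its own promoter for ampicillin selection. Short remnants of the pBR322 bom and rop regions are also detected. Selection in the archaeal host relies on the Streptomyces alboniger pac gene (puromycin N-acetyltransferase), which is followed by a fragment of the neighbouring dmpM gene. The feature table does not annotate any archaeal replication element or the promoter driving pac.

The roughly 4.6 kb insert is the Methanococcus aeolicus MCR operon in the order mcrB, mcrC, mcrG, mcrA, all on the same strand. The annotation software labels these reading frames by their closest Swiss-Prot homologues from Methanothermobacter and Methanocaldococcus, but the catalogue entry gives M. aeolicus as the source. MCR catalyses the final, methane-forming step of methanogenesis, reducing methyl-coenzyme M with coenzyme B. A FLAG epitope is detected just upstream of the mcrG coding region, which fits the recorded Flag-Strep2 tag and the "NG" in the name, presumably meaning an N-terminal tag on the gamma subunit for affinity purification. The Strep2 portion is not separately annotated. The name suggests that expression is driven by a "Ppst93" promoter, but no promoter is annotated upstream of mcrB, so its identity is not confirmed by the record. A BioBrick suffix scar follows the operon. The plasmid was deposited with work on expressing divergent methyl/alkyl-coenzyme M reductases.
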