Features (pLannotate 1.2.2; 13 found; start..end, strand, type, name):
    436..1764    +  CDS            mrtB: MCRY_METTH - Experimental evidence at protein level: Swiss-Prot protein existence level 1. Component of the methyl-coenzyme M reductase (MCR) I that catalyzes the reductive cleavage of methyl-coenzyme M (CoM-S-CH3 or 2- (methylthio)ethanesulfonate) using coenzyme B (CoB or 7- mercaptoheptanoylthreonine phosphate) as reductant which results in the production of methane and the mixed heterodisulfide of CoB and CoM (CoM-S-S-CoB). This is the final step in methanogenesis. From Methanothermobacter thermautotrophicus (strain ATCC 29096 / DSM 1053 / JCM 10044 / NBRC 100330 / Delta H) (Methanobacteriu
   1789..2364    +  CDS            mcrC: MCRC_METTH - Experimental evidence at transcript level: Swiss-Prot protein existence level 2. From Methanothermobacter thermautotrophicus (strain ATCC 29096 / DSM 1053 / JCM 10044 / NBRC 100330 / Delta H) (Methanobacterium thermoautotrophicum).
   2398..2421    +  CDS            2xFLAG (fragment): two tandem FLAG® epitope tags
   2522..3271    +  CDS            mrtG (fragment): MCRZ_METTM - Experimental evidence at protein level: Swiss-Prot protein existence level 1. Component of the methyl-coenzyme M reductase (MCR) I that catalyzes the reductive cleavage of methyl-coenzyme M (CoM-S-CH3 or 2- (methylthio)ethanesulfonate) using coenzyme B (CoB or 7- mercaptoheptanoylthreonine phosphate) as reductant which results in the production of methane and the mixed heterodisulfide of CoB and CoM (CoM-S-S-CoB). This is the final step in methanogenesis. From Methanothermobacter marburgensis (strain ATCC BAA-927 / DSM 2133 / JCM 14651 / NBRC 100331 / OCM 82 / Marburg) (Methanobac
   3376..5028    +  CDS            mcrA: MCRA_METJA - Experimental evidence at protein level: Swiss-Prot protein existence level 1. Component of the methyl-coenzyme M reductase (MCR) I that catalyzes the reductive cleavage of methyl-coenzyme M (CoM-S-CH3 or 2- (methylthio)ethanesulfonate) using coenzyme B (CoB or 7- mercaptoheptanoylthreonine phosphate) as reductant which results in the production of methane and the mixed heterodisulfide of CoB and CoM (CoM-S-S-CoB). This is the final step in methanogenesis. From Methanocaldococcus jannaschii (strain ATCC 43067 / DSM 2661 / JAL-1 / JCM 10045 / NBRC 100440) (Methanococcus jannaschii).
   5035..5054    +  misc_feature   BioBrick suffix: universal suffix for all parts
   5407..6003    +  CDS            pac: PUAC_STRAD - Protein predicted: Swiss-Prot protein existence level 4. Detoxification of puromycin. From Streptomyces alboniger.
   6009..6140    +  CDS            dmpM (fragment): DMPM_STRAD - Protein inferred from homology: Swiss-Prot protein existence level 3. From Streptomyces alboniger.
   6358..6405    -  misc_feature   bom (fragment): basis of mobility region from pBR322
   6507..6542    -  CDS            rop (fragment): Rop protein, which maintains plasmids at low copy number; rop
   6637..6741    +  promoter       AmpR promoter: bla
   6742..7602    +  CDS            AmpR: β-lactamase; bla; confers resistance to ampicillin, carbenicillin, and related antibiotics
   7773..8361    +  rep_origin     ori: high-copy-number ColE1/pMB1/pBR322/pUC origin of replication
>Addgene plasmid #192768 | Ppst93-MCRaeo-NG mcrBCGA | addgene full sequence | sequence record 379175 | Addgene NGS Result
TGATTATTGAATAATATTTATTATTACTTTTTTTGATTTCTTGTAAAAAATCGAACATATTTTACATATT
GTAAAAAATAAAAAAGATTTAAAAAAAGTGTCCGAAAAAGTTAAACAAACATTATTATTAAAATGTTAGT
TTAATATGTATCTTGATATGCTCTTCTTTCTTTCATGCTTAAACTTGTATAACTGTATGCTTTTTTCATT
TCCTTTATTTTGTCCTTTCCTTTCTTTGTTATCTGGTAATATCCTTCCTTCTTTCCTGCATACTTCAAAA
ATCCAAGGTTTTTTAAGTTATCGAGATAAGAATTACTAGATGAATTCGCGCCCGGTTCTAGATTTATTCA
TAAAATAGGAACTAAAATACCAAAATAGAAACATTTATATACATTTGATGTGTAGGGTATACCATAAACC
TGGGAGGTGTCTCATATGGTTAAATACGAAGATAAAATTAACCTTTACGATGCAAAAGGAAACCTTGCAG
AAGAAAACGTTCCACTTGAAGCAATTTCACCATTATACAATCCAGTTGTTAAAGATATGGTTAAATCAAT
TAAAAGAACAGTTGCAGTTAACCTTGCAGGAATTGAAGCAACACTTAAAGCAGGAACTATTGGAGGAAAA
GCATGTAGAGTTCCAGGAAGAACTCTTGATTTACCAATTGTTGATGAAGCAGAAGCAATTATGGATAAAG
TTGAAAAAATTCTTAAAATTTCAGAAGATGATGATACAAATATTAGAACTATTAATGGAGGAAAACAAGC
AGTTGTTCAGGTTCCATCAAAAAGACTTGATATTGCAGCAGAATACTCAGTTTCAATGTTATCAACAGGA
ATGGCACTTAAAGAAGCAATTATTGATACATTTGATGTTGATATGTTTGATGGATCAACTGTTCACGCAG
CAATTGTTGGAAGATATCCACAAGTTATGGATTACATGGGAGGAAATATTGCATCATTATTAGGAGCACC
ATCAAATATGGAAGGATTAGGATACGCACTTAGAAACATTATGGTTAACCACTACGTTGCAACAACAAAG
AAAAATCTTATGAACGCAGTTGCATTTTCATCAATTATGGAACAAACTGCAATGTTTGAAATGGGAGATG
CAATTGGATCATTTGAAAGAATGCACTTATTAGGACTTGGATACCAGGGACTTAACGCAGATAACATTGT
TATTGATTTAGTTAAAGCAAATGCATCAGGAACAGTTGGAACTGTTGTTGCATCAGTTGTTGAAAGAGCA
CTTGAAGATAAAGTTATTGCAGAAGATAAAACAATGAACTCAGGATTTACTATGTACAAACCAGTTGATG
TTGCAAAATGGAATGCATACGCAGCAGCAGGATTAGTTGCAGCATCAATTGTTAATTGTGGAGCAGCAAG
AGCAGCACAAAATGTTGCATCAACAATTCTTTACTACAACGATATTCTTGAATATGAAACAGGATTACCA
GGAACTGATTACGGAAGATCAGAAGGAACTGCAGTTGGATTTTCATTTTTCTCACACTCAATTTATGGAG
GCGGAGGACCAGGAATTTTTACAGGAAATCACGTTGTTACTAGACACTCAAAAGGATTTGCAATTCCACC
AGTTACAGCAGCATTATGTGTTGATGCAGGAACACAGATGTTTTCACCAGAAAAAACTTCAGCATTAGTT
GGAGCAGTTTACTCAGATATTCCAGAATTTAGAGAACCACTTAAACACGTTATTGAAGGAGCAATTGAAA
TTAAAGATAAAATTTAAGAGGATAGTGATTTTATGCCAGTTGGAAGAAAAGAACAAATTGTTGATTGTAG
AGCAGTTAGAGGATTAGGAGAAGGTGGAGGATTAGCACAGAGAGGAACATTTGCAGAAGGACTTAAAAAC
GATGTTGTTGTTGTTGCAATGTCACCAGGAAGAAGACACATTACAAAACCAGTTTGTGAAATTACTTACG
GAATTAGAGAAGCAGGAATTCAAACTTCAGTTCTTGTTCTTAACGCAGGATCAGGATTACCACACGATAC
ACCAAAAGGATCATTAGGATCAACTTTTGGATTAAAACCAGAAGAAGCAAAACAGGTTAACAGACACAAA
CTTTGTATTGTTCACCTTGGAAACGTTAAATCACACATTATTTACAAAGCAAGATTATTTCTTAGATACG
TTAAAATTCCAACAATTATTGTTTGTCAAACTCCAATTGATATGGAAGATTTTGCAAAAATTGGAGTTAA
AACAAAAAACGTTATGCCAGTTAATCCAGATACAGAAGGAACTATTGTTGATATTATTACTGGAGTTGTT
AGAGGAGAATCAGCAACACAGCTTAAAATTGATGAAACTATTGAAAAAATTAAAAATCACTTAAATTAAA
TTAAAAGGTGATTCTATGGATTACAAAGATGATGATGATAAAGGCGCCAGCTGGTCACACCCACAATTTG
AAAAAGGAGGTGGATCAGGAGGTGGATCAGGAGGTTCAGCATGGTCACATCCTCAGTTTGAAAAATCAGC
AATGGCATATACTCCACAATTTTGTCCAGGATCAACAACTGTTGCACAGAATAGAAGAGATCACATGAAT
CCAGATGTTCAACTTGAAAAACTTAGAGAAATTCCAGATGATGAAATTGTTAAAGTTATGGGACACAGAC
AGCCAGGAGAAGATTACAAAACAGTTCACCCACCATTAGAAGAAATGGATATGCCAGAAGATTTTGTTAG
AGATATTGTTGAACCAATGTCAGGAGCAAAAGAAGGACACAGAATTAGATACATTCAATTTGCAGATTCA
ATGTACAATGCACCAGCACAGCCATATGATAGAGCAAGAACTTACATGTGGAGATTTAGAGGAGTTGATA
CAGGAACTCTTTCAGGAAGACAAGTTATTGAAATGAGAGAATCAAACCTTGAAGAAATGTCAAAAAACTT
TTGTATTGATACAGCATTTTTCGATCCAGCAACTTGTGGAATGAGAGGAGCAACAGTTCACGGACACTCA
CTTAGACTTGATGAAAACGGACTTATGTTTGATGCATTACAAAGATATGTTTTTGATGAAAAAACAGGAC
ACGTTCTTTACGTTAAAGATCAGGTTGGAAGACCATTAGATGAACCAGTTGATTTTGGAGAACCATTATC
AACTGAAAAACTTAAAGAAATTACAACTATTTACAGAAAAGATTCAATTGCAATGAGAGATGATGAAGAA
ATTGTTACAGTTGTTAAAAGAATTCACAGAGCAAGAACTCTTGGAGGATATATGCCAACAGAAAAAATTT
TTGAAGGATTATAAGTGAAATACGATACAGCAAATATTGAATATATTACTTAACCTACCTCTACTTACCT
TTTGAGGTGAATTTTATGGAAGCAGAAAAGAAATTATTTCTTAAAGCATTAAAAGAAAAATTTGATGAAG
ATCCAAAAGAAAAATACACAAAATTTTACACTTACGGAGGATGGAAACAATCAAAAAGAAAAACTGAATT
TGTTGAAGCAGCAAAAGATATTGCAGATAAAAGAGGTGGAATGCCAGGATACAATCCAGATATTGGAGTT
CCATTAGGACAGAGAAAAATGATGTCATACAAACTTTCAGGAACAGATGATTACGTTGAAGGAGATGATT
TACACTTTATGAACAACGCAGCAATTCAACAGCTTCACGATGATATTAGAAGAACTGTTATTGTTGGAAT
GGATACAGGACACATGGTTCTTGAAAAACGATTAGGAGTTGAAGTTACACCAGAAACTATTAACGAATAC
ATGGAAACTATTAATCACGCATTACCTGGAGGAGCAGTTGTTCAAGAACACATGGTTGAAGTTGATCCAG
CATTAGCATGGGATTCATACGCAAAAATTTTTACAGGAGATGATGAACTTGCAGATGAATTAGATAAAAG
AGTTTTAGTTGATATTAACAAATTATTTCCAGAAGAACAAGCAGAAGAACTTAAAGCAGCAATTGGAAAG
AAAACATACCAGATTTCAAGAGTTCCAACATTAGTTGGAAGAGTTTGTGATGGAGGAACTATTGCAAGAT
GGTCAGCAATGCAGATTGGAATGTCATTTATTACAGCATACAAACTTTGTGCAGGAGAAGCAGCAATTGC
AGATTTTTCATACGCAGCAAAACACGCAGATGTTATTGGAATGGGAACTGCATTACCAGCAAGAAGATCA
AGAGGAGCAAATGAACCTGGAGGAATTCCATTTGGAATTCTTTGTGATGTTGTTCAAACAACTAGAATTT
CAGATGATCCAGTTGAACAGTCATTAGAAGTTGTTGCAACAGGAGCAATGTTATATGATCAAATTTGGTT
AGGAGCATACATGTCTGGAGGAGTTGGATTTACACAGTATGCAACTGCAGCATACACAGATGATATTCTT
GATGATTTTTGTTACTACGGACTTGATTACGTTGAAAAGAAATTTGGAAGATGTGGAACAAAAGCAACTA
TGGATGTAGTTGAAGATATTGCAACAGAAGTTACTCTTTACTCACTTGAACAATACGATGAATACCCAAC
TTTATTAGAAGATCACTTTGGAGGATCACAGAGAGCAGCAGTTGCAGCAGCAGCAGCAGGAGTTTCAGTT
TGTATGGCAACAGGAAATTCAAATGCAGGAGTTAACGGATGGTACCTTTCACAAATTATGCACAAAGAAT
ACCACTCAAGACTTGGATTTTACGGATACGATTTACAAGATCAGTGTGGAGCATCAAACTCACTTTCAAT
TAGAAACGATGAATCATCACCATTAGAACTTAGAGGACCAAACTACCCAAATTACGCAATGAATGTTGGA
CACCAAGGAGAATACGCAGGAATTACTCAGGCAGCACACTCAGCAAGAGGAGATGCATTTGCAATGAATC
CATTAATTAAAGTTGCATTTGCAGATCCATCACTTATTTTTGATTTTGCAAGACCAAGAAAATGTTGTGC
AAGAGGAGCATTAAGAGAATTTGAAGTTGCAGGAGAAAGAGATCCAATTTTACCAGCAAAATAAACTAGT
AGCGGCCGCTGCAGGATATAGCAAAAGTGGGACTTAAGTTCCCACTTTTGCTATTTTATAAAAAACGCCC
TATTCGTAATATACTATTCAAAACTAAATATTCATTGAAATATTTGGGTAATAATTAATATTAATCTAAT
ATTTAGATATTGAGATATAATAATAACATTTTTTTAAAAAATCATCTATTTTCATCTTAATTTTATATAT
TAAAGCCCATTTTTTGAGTATTCAAATTCAAATTATTGTGTTATTAACATCTTATATATAAACTTTTCTA
TTTAATGTTAATGAAAAAGTGAATATATATACATAGAGTAATGTTATGATGTATATATCAAAAAAAACTA
GAGGAGACGACCTTCCATGACAGAATATAAACCAACAGTTAGATTAGCAACAAGAGATGACGTACCTAGG
GCAGTAAGAACTCTTGCAGCAGCTTTTGCAGATTATCCAGCAACAAGACACACAGTTGATCCAGATAGAC
ACATTGAAAGAGTTACAGAATTACAAGAATTATTTTTAACAAGAGTTGGTCTTGATATAGGTAAAGTATG
GGTTGCAGATGATGGAGCAGCAGTTGCAGTTTGGACAACACCAGAATCAGTTGAAGCTGGTGCTGTTTTT
GCAGAAATTGGACCAAGAATGGCTGAATTATCAGGATCAAGATTAGCAGCTCAGCAACAGATGGAAGGAT
TACTTGCACCACACAGACCAAAAGAACCAGCATGGTTTTTAGCAACAGTTGGAGTTTCACCAGATCACCA
GGGAAAAGGTTTAGGTTCTGCTGTTGTACTTCCTGGTGTTGAAGCAGCTGAAAGAGCAGGAGTTCCAGCA
TTTTTAGAAACATCAGCACCAAGAAATCTTCCATTTTATGAAAGACTTGGATTTACAGTTACAGCAGATG
TTGAAGTTCCAGAAGGACCAAGAACATGGTGTATGACAAGAAAACCAGGAGCATAACCATGGCTCCGACC
GAAGCCACCCGGGGCGGCCCCGCCGACCCCGCACCCGCCCCCGAGGCCCACCGCGGGGGACACACCGAAC
ACGCCGACCCTGCTGAACACGCGGCGCAGTTCGGTGCCCAGGAGCGGATCGGGAATTAATTCGAAGCTGC
TGGTGAAAGAGACCCTATCTTACCTGCTAAAATCTAAGTTAATTACTAATTTATTATTAATTTATTATTA
GATTGGGTAAAATAGTAAAAGAAAACTAAAGGAAACCTAATATGGTTTCCTTTTTTTATATATTTTTAAT
TCACTGGGGGGATTTAAAACTTCATTTTTAATTTAAAAGGATCTAGGTGAAGATCCTTGGTGCACTCTCA
GTACAATCTGCTCTGATGCCGCATAGTTAAGCCAGCCCCGACACCCGCCAACACCCGCTGACGCGCCCTG
ACGGGCTTGTCTGCTCCCGGCATCCGCTTACAGACAAGCTGTGACCGTCTCCGGGAGCTGCATGTGTCAG
AGGTTTTCACCGTCATCACCGAAACGCGCGAGACGAAAGGGCCTCGTGATACGCCTATTTTTATAGGTTA
ATGTCATGATAATAATGGTTTCTTAGACGTCAGGTGGCACTTTTCGGGGAAATGTGCGCGGAACCCCTAT
TTGTTTATTTTTCTAAATACATTCAAATATGTATCCGCTCATGAGACAATAACCCTGATAAATGCTTCAA
TAATATTGAAAAAGGAAGAGTATGAGTATTCAACATTTCCGTGTCGCCCTTATTCCCTTTTTTGCGGCAT
TTTGCCTTCCTGTTTTTGCTCACCCAGAAACGCTGGTGAAAGTAAAAGATGCTGAAGATCAGTTGGGTGC
ACGAGTGGGTTACATCGAACTGGATCTCAACAGCGGTAAGATCCTTGAGAGTTTTCGCCCCGAAGAACGT
TTTCCAATGATGAGCACTTTTAAAGTTCTGCTATGTGGCGCGGTATTATCCCGTATTGACGCCGGGCAAG
AGCAACTCGGTCGCCGCATACACTATTCTCAGAATGACTTGGTTGAGTACTCACCAGTCACAGAAAAGCA
TCTTACGGATGGCATGACAGTAAGAGAATTATGCAGTGCTGCCATAACCATGAGTGATAACACTGCGGCC
AACTTACTTCTGACAACGATCGGAGGACCGAAGGAGCTAACCGCTTTTTTGCACAACATGGGGGATCATG
TAACTCGCCTTGATCGTTGGGAACCGGAGCTGAATGAAGCCATACCAAACGACGAGCGTGACACCACGAT
GCCTGTAGCAATGGCAACAACGTTGCGCAAACTATTAACTGGCGAACTACTTACTCTAGCTTCCCGGCAA
CAATTAATAGACTGGATGGAGGCGGATAAAGTTGCAGGACCACTTCTGCGCTCGGCCCTTCCGGCTGGCT
GGTTTATTGCTGATAAATCTGGAGCCGGTGAGCGTGGGTCTCGCGGTATCATTGCAGCACTGGGGCCAGA
TGGTAAGCCCTCCCGTATCGTAGTTATCTACACGACGGGGAGTCAGGCAACTATGGATGAACGAAATAGA
CAGATCGCTGAGATAGGTGCCTCACTGATTAAGCATTGGTAACTGTCAGACCAAGTTTACTCATATATAC
TTTAGATTGATTTAAAACTTCATTTTTAATTTAAAAGGATCTAGGTGAAGATCCTTTTTGATAATCTCAT
GACCAAAATCCCTTAACGTGAGTTTTCGTTCCACTGAGCGTCAGACCCCGTAGAAAAGATCAAAGGATCT
TCTTGAGATCCTTTTTTTCTGCGCGTAATCTGCTGCTTGCAAACAAAAAAACCACCGCTACCAGCGGTGG
TTTGTTTGCCGGATCAAGAGCTACCAACTCTTTTTCCGAAGGTAACTGGCTTCAGCAGAGCGCAGATACC
AAATACTGTTCTTCTAGTGTAGCCGTAGTTAGGCCACCACTTCAAGAACTCTGTAGCACCGCCTACATAC
CTCGCTCTGCTAATCCTGTTACCAGTGGCTGCTGCCAGTGGCGATAAGTCGTGTCTTACCGGGTTGGACT
CAAGACGATAGTTACCGGATAAGGCGCAGCGGTCGGGCTGAACGGGGGGTTCGTGCACACAGCCCAGCTT
GGAGCGAACGACCTACACCGAACTGAGATACCTACAGCGTGAGCTATGAGAAAGCGCCACGCTTCCCGAA
GGGAGAAAGGCGGACAGGTATCCGGTAAGCGGCAGGGTCGGAACAGGAGAGCGCACGAGGGAGCTTCCAG
GGGGAAACGCCTGGTATCTTTATAGTCCTGTCGGGTTTCGCCACCTCTGACTTGAGCGTCGATTTTTGTG
ATGCTCGTCAGGGGGGCGGAGCCTATGGAAAAACGCCAGCAACGCGGCCTTTTTACGGTTCCTGGCCTTT
TGCTGGCCTTTTGCTCACATGGTACCCATTATTTAGTTTTTTTTTATCACCACAACGTATAAACCCCCTT
TCAGAAGAAAACAGAGAATGAAAACAGATTTTAATTTATATATCGTATCTATAATTTAGTTTTTTTTTAT
TGCAGTTTTAGAAGTGCGTTTGTCCTGGAGCGAAATACACGATATCGTGTAGTCTCCTTCAGATGAAAAT
AATATTTTTAATTTTCAGAAATATTACTGGAAAAATACCTGAAAAATATTTGAAAAAAAAACATACACCC
AGCGGGGAAAAATCGAACATTTTGAAAAAGTCTATTTATAGGGTTTAAACAGGGCCAAGACCTGCGGGAT
ATACCCCAAAAATGTTCGATAAAAAAATCGAACATTTTTCGAACATTTTTTATAATGTTCGATGTGTGCG
AGTATGTTCGATAAAAAAATCGAACATTTTGAAAGACAATTTGAAGAGATATAAAAAAAATAATCTATTA
TAATATAGATATATAATATGTTCGATATGTTCGATATTTTTTTATATATTATATTATATTTAACCTTGTA
T
